>Addgene plasmid #212315 | pDY1935 | addgene full sequence | sequence record 418048 | Addgene NGS Result
CAGACGCAGACGCGCCGAGACAGAACTTAATGGGCCCGCTAACAGCGCGATTTGCTGGTGACCCAATGCG
ACCAGATGCTCCACGCCCAGTCGCGTACCGTCTTCATGGGAGAAAATAATACTGTTGATGGGTGTCTGGT
CAGAGACATCAAGAAATAACGCCGGAACATTAGTGCAGGCAGCTTCCACAGCAATGGCATCCTGGTCATC
CAGCGGATAGTTAATGATCAGCCCACTGACGCGTTGCGCGAGAAGATTGTGCACCGCCGCTTTACAGGCT
TCGACGCCGCTTCGTTCTACCATCGACACCACCACGCTGGCACCCAGTTGATCGGCGCGAGATTTAATCG
CCGCGACAATTTGCGACGGCGCGTGCAGGGCCAGACTGGAGGTGGCAACGCCAATCAGCAACGACTGTTT
GCCCGCCAGTTGTTGTGCCACGCGGTTGGGAATGTAATTCAGCTCCGCCATCGCCGCTTCCACTTTTTCC
CGCGTTTTCGCAGAAACGTGGCTGGCCTGGTTCACCACGCGGGAAACGGTCTGATAAGAGACACCGGCAT
ACTCTGCGACATCGTATAACGTTACTGGTTTCACATTCACCACCCTGAATTGACTCTCTTCCGGGCGCTA
TCATGCCATACCGCGAAAGGTTTTGCGCCATTCGATGGTGTCCGGGATCTCGACGCTCTCCCTTATGCGA
CTCCTGCATTAGGAAGCAGCCCAGTAGTAGGTTGAGGCCGTTGAGCACCGCCGCCGCAAGGAATGGTGCA
TGCAAGGAGATGGCGCCCAACAGTCCCCCGGCCACGGGGCCTGCCACCATACCCACGCCGAAACAAGCGC
TCATGAGCCCGAAGTGGCGAGCCCGATCTTCCCCATCGGTGATGTCGGCGATATAGGCGCCAGCAACCGC
ACCTGTGGCGCCGGTGATGCCGGCCACGATGCGTCCGGCGTAGAGGATCGAGATCTCGATCCCGCGAAAT
TAATACGACTCACTATAGGGGAATTGTGAGCGGATAACAATTCCCCTCTAGAAATAATTTTGTTTAACTT
TAAGAAGGAGATATACCATGGGCAGCAGCCATCATCATCATCATCACAGCAGCGGCCTGGTGCCGCGCGG
CAGCCATATGGCTAGCTGGAGCCATCCGCAGTTTGAAAAAGGTGGTGGTAGCGGTGGTGGTTCAGGTGGT
AGTGCATGGTCACACCCTCAGTTTGAGAAAATGTCGGACTCAGAAGTCAATCAAGAAGCTAAGCCAGAGG
TCAAGCCAGAAGTCAAGCCTGAGACTCACATCAATTTAAAGGTGTCCGATGGATCTTCAGAGATCTTCTT
CAAGATCAAAAAGACCACTCCTTTAAGAAGGCTGATGGAAGCGTTCGCTAAAAGACAGGGTAAGGAAATG
GACTCCTTAAGATTCTTGTACGACGGTATTAGAATCCAAGCTGATCAGACCCCTGAAGATTTGGACATGG
AGGATAACGATATTATTGAGGCTCACAGAGAACAGATTGGTGGATCCATGAAAGAGGCAGTTAAAAATGT
CAAACCAAAAGTTCCCGCTAAAAAGAGGATTATTACTGGAAGTAAAACTAAGAAAAAGGTTTTTGTCAAG
AAGAAACCACCTGATAAGAAACCTCTTAAGAAACCCGTCAAAAAAACTGTTAAAACATATAAACTAAAAT
CTATTTATGTTTCTAATAAAGATCTTAAAATGTCCAAATGGATTCCCACTCCTAAAAAAGAATTTACTGA
AATTGAAACTAACAGTTGGTATGAACACAGGAAATTTGAGAATCCCAATGGATCTCCTATACAATCCTAT
AACAAGATTGTGCCTGTAGTTCCTCCGGAATCTATTAAACAACAGAATTTAGCAAACAAACGTAAGAAAA
CAAATAGACCTATTGTTTTTATTTCTTCTGAGAAAATCAGAATTTATCCCACCAAAGAGCAACAAAAAAT
TTTACAAACTTGGTTTCGTTTATTTGCATGTATGTATAATAGTTCTATTGATTACATTAACAGTAAGAAA
GTTGTTCTTGAATCTGGTAGAATTAATGTCGCTGCAACCAGGAAAGTTTGTAATAAAATTAGCGTTAGAA
AAGCTCTAAAAACTATTAGAGACAATTTAATCAAATCCACTAATCCATCAATAATGACCCATATAATGGA
CGAAGCGATTGGTTTAGCTTGTTCAAATTATAAGACATGTTTAACCAATTATATTGAAGGTCAAATTAAA
AAATTTGATATTAAACCTTGGTCTATCTCTAAAAGACGAAAGATTATTGTCATTGAACCTGGATACTTTA
AAGGAAATTCTTTTTGTCCCACAGTTTTTCCCAAAATGAAATCTTTTAAACCACTTATTATGATTGATAA
AACTGTGACTTTGCAATACGATTCTGATACTAGAAAATATATCTTATTTGTACCTAGAGTCACTCCTAAG
TATTCTGTCAATAAGGAAAAAAATAGTTGTGGTATTGATCCTGGTCTTAGAGATTTCCTTACGGTTTATT
CTGAAAATGAAACTCAATCAATTTGTCCTATTGAAATCGTAGTTAACACCACTAAAAATGAATACAAGAA
AATTGATAAGATCAACGAAATCATCAAAACTAAACCAAATCTTAATAGTAAACGTAAAAAGAAACTTAAT
AGAGGCTTACGTAAATATCATAGAAGAGTTACTAATAAGATGAAAGACATGCACTATAAAGTTTCTCATG
AATTAGTAAATACTTTTGATAAAATTTGTATAGGTAAACTAAATGTAAAGTCTATCTTATCGAAAGCCAA
TACTGTTCTAAAAAGTGCCTTGAAAAGAAAACTTGCAACTCTGAGTTTTTATAGGTTTACTCAGAGATTA
ACTCATATGGGTTATAAGTATGGCACTGAAGTGGTTAATGTCAATGAATATTTGACCACAAAAACCTGCT
CAAACTGCGGCAAGATTAAAGATCTTGGAGCTAGCAAGATTTACGAATGTGAGTCTTGTGGAATGTACGC
AGATCGTGATGAGAATGCTGCCAAGAATATCCTAAAAGTAGGATTAAAGCCTTGGTACAAACAAAAATAG
GCGGCCGCACTCGAGGCCCGAAAGGAAGCTGAGTTGGCTGCTGCCACCGCTGAGCAATAACTAGCATAAC
CCCTTGGGGCCTCTAAACGGGTCTTGAGGGGTTTTTTGCTGAAAGGAGGAACTATATCCGGATATCCCGC
AAGAGGCCCGGCAGTACCGGCATAACCAAGCCTATGCCTACAGCATCCAGGGTGACGGTGCCGAGGATGA
CGATGAGCGCATTGTTAGATTTCATACACGGTGCCTGACTGCGTTAGCAATTTAACTGTGATAAACTACC
GCATTAAAGCTTTAATACGACTCACTATAGGGGAATTGTGAGCGGATAACAATTCCATGAGAATGCTGCC
AAGAATATCCTAAAAGTAGGATTAAAGCCTTGGTACAAACAAAAATAGTCTAATAAAATCAGGGGTACAT
TCCGCTAGTACTCCACCCTACGGGTTAAGCAAATGAGAATATCGAAACGGTATGCACAGGATTCTTCGAG
TGATAATCTTAGGATGACTCACTAAGGAGATGACTAAAGTGTATCATTCAATATTGTATTGAACGGTATT
CTTCCATAGAGAGTTGATTTTTGGAGTATCCAGAAATATCAACTTTTTATGAGCGGGCAGCCACCTCCTT
GTTATTGGGCCGGCATGGTCCCAGCCTCCTCGCTGGCGCCGGCTGGGCAACATGCTTCGGCATGGCGAAT
GGGACCTAGCATAACCCCTTGGGGCCTCTAAACGGGTCTTGAGGGGTTTTTTGGAATTCTTGAAGACGAA
AGGGCCTCGTGATACGCCTATTTTTATAGGTTAATGTCATGATAATAATGGTTTCTTAGACGTCAGGTGG
CACTTTTCGGGGAAATGTGCGCGGAACCCCTATTTGTTTATTTTTCTAAATACATTCAAATATGTATCCG
CTCATGAGACAATAACCCTGATAAATGCTTCAATAATATTGAAAAAGGAAGAGTATGAGTATTCAACATT
TCCGTGTCGCCCTTATTCCCTTTTTTGCGGCATTTTGCCTTCCTGTTTTTGCTCACCCAGAAACGCTGGT
GAAAGTAAAAGATGCTGAAGATCAGTTGGGTGCACGAGTGGGTTACATCGAACTGGATCTCAACAGCGGT
AAGATCCTTGAGAGTTTTCGCCCCGAAGAACGTTTTCCAATGATGAGCACTTTTAAAGTTCTGCTATGTG
GCGCGGTATTATCCCGTGTTGACGCCGGGCAAGAGCAACTCGGTCGCCGCATACACTATTCTCAGAATGA
CTTGGTTGAGTACTCACCAGTCACAGAAAAGCATCTTACGGATGGCATGACAGTAAGAGAATTATGCAGT
GCTGCCATAACCATGAGTGATAACACTGCGGCCAACTTACTTCTGACAACGATCGGAGGACCGAAGGAGC
TAACCGCTTTTTTGCACAACATGGGGGATCATGTAACTCGCCTTGATCGTTGGGAACCGGAGCTGAATGA
AGCCATACCAAACGACGAGCGTGACACCACGATGCCTGCAGCAATGGCAACAACGTTGCGCAAACTATTA
ACTGGCGAACTACTTACTCTAGCTTCCCGGCAACAATTAATAGACTGGATGGAGGCGGATAAAGTTGCAG
GACCACTTCTGCGCTCGGCCCTTCCGGCTGGCTGGTTTATTGCTGATAAATCTGGAGCCGGTGAGCGTGG
GTCTCGCGGTATCATTGCAGCACTGGGGCCAGATGGTAAGCCCTCCCGTATCGTAGTTATCTACACGACG
GGGAGTCAGGCAACTATGGATGAACGAAATAGACAGATCGCTGAGATAGGTGCCTCACTGATTAAGCATT
GGTAACTGTCAGACCAAGTTTACTCATATATACTTTAGATTGATTTAAAACTTCATTTTTAATTTAAAAG
GATCTAGGTGAAGATCCTTTTTGATAATCTCATGACCAAAATCCCTTAACGTGAGTTTTCGTTCCACTGA
GCGTCAGACCCCGTAGAAAAGATCAAAGGATCTTCTTGAGATCCTTTTTTTCTGCGCGTAATCTGCTGCT
TGCAAACAAAAAAACCACCGCTACCAGCGGTGGTTTGTTTGCCGGATCAAGAGCTACCAACTCTTTTTCC
GAAGGTAACTGGCTTCAGCAGAGCGCAGATACCAAATACTGTCCTTCTAGTGTAGCCGTAGTTAGGCCAC
CACTTCAAGAACTCTGTAGCACCGCCTACATACCTCGCTCTGCTAATCCTGTTACCAGTGGCTGCTGCCA
GTGGCGATAAGTCGTGTCTTACCGGGTTGGACTCAAGACGATAGTTACCGGATAAGGCGCAGCGGTCGGG
CTGAACGGGGGGTTCGTGCACACAGCCCAGCTTGGAGCGAACGACCTACACCGAACTGAGATACCTACAG
CGTGAGCTATGAGAAAGCGCCACGCTTCCCGAAGGGAGAAAGGCGGACAGGTATCCGGTAAGCGGCAGGG
TCGGAACAGGAGAGCGCACGAGGGAGCTTCCAGGGGGAAACGCCTGGTATCTTTATAGTCCTGTCGGGTT
TCGCCACCTCTGACTTGAGCGTCGATTTTTGTGATGCTCGTCAGGGGGGCGGAGCCTATGGAAAAACGCC
AGCAACGCGGCCTTTTTACGGTTCCTGGCCTTTTGCTGGCCTTTTGCTCACATGTTCTTTCCTGCGTTAT
CCCCTGATTCTGTGGATAACCGTATTACCGCCTTTGAGTGAGCTGATACCGCTCGCCGCAGCCGAACGAC
CGAGCGCAGCGAGTCAGTGAGCGAGGAAGCGGAAGAGCGCCTGATGCGGTATTTTCTCCTTACGCATCTG
TGCGGTATTTCACACCGCAATGGTGCACTCTCAGTACAATCTGCTCTGATGCCGCATAGTTAAGCCAGTA
TACACTCCGCTATCGCTACGTGACTGGGTCATGGCTGCGCCCCGACACCCGCCAACACCCGCTGACGCGC
CCTGACGGGCTTGTCTGCTCCCGGCATCCGCTTACAGACAAGCTGTGACCGTCTCCGGGAGCTGCATGTG
TCAGAGGTTTTCACCGTCATCACCGAAACGCGCGAGGCAGCTGCGGTAAAGCTCATCAGCGTGGTCGTGA
AGCGATTCACAGATGTCTGCCTGTTCATCCGCGTCCAGCTCGTTGAGTTTCTCCAGAAGCGTTAATGTCT
GGCTTCTGATAAAGCGGGCCATGTTAAGGGCGGTTTTTTCCTGTTTGGTCACTGATGCCTCCGTGTAAGG
GGGATTTCTGTTCATGGGGGTAATGATACCGATGAAACGAGAGAGGATGCTCACGATACGGGTTACTGAT
GATGAACATGCCCGGTTACTGGAACGTTGTGAGGGTAAACAACTGGCGGTATGGATGCGGCGGGACCAGA
GAAAAATCACTCAGGGTCAATGCCAGCGCTTCGTTAATACAGATGTAGGTGTTCCACAGGGTAGCCAGCA
GCATCCTGCGATGCAGATCCGGAACATAATGGTGCAGGGCGCTGACTTCCGCGTTTCCAGACTTTACGAA
ACACGGAAACCGAAGACCATTCATGTTGTTGCTCAGGTCGCAGACGTTTTGCAGCAGCAGTCGCTTCACG
TTCGCTCGCGTATCGGTGATTCATTCTGCTAACCAGTAAGGCAACCCCGCCAGCCTAGCCGGGTCCTCAA
CGACAGGAGCACGATCATGCGCACCCGTGGCCAGGACCCAACGCTGCCCGAGATGCGCCGCGTGCGGCTG
CTGGAGATGGCGGACGCGATGGATATGTTCTGCCAAGGGTTGGTTTGCGCATTCACAGTTCTCCGCAAGA
ATTGATTGGCTCCAATTCTTGGAGTGGTGAATCCGTTAGCGAGGTGCCGCCGGCTTCCATTCAGGTCGAG
GTGGCCCGGCTCCATGCACCGCGACGCAACGCGGGGAGGCAGACAAGGTATAGGGCGGCGCCTACAATCC
ATGCCAACCCGTTCCATGTGCTCGCCGAGGCGGCATAAATCGCCGTGACGATCAGCGGTCCAATGATCGA
AGTTAGGCTGGTAAGAGCCGCGAGCGATCCTTGAAGCTGTCCCTGATGGTCGTCATCTACCTGCCTGGAC
AGCATGGCCTGCAACGCGGGCATCCCGATGCCGCCGGAAGCGAGAAGAATCATAATGGGGAAGGCCATCC
AGCCTCGCGTCGCGAACGCCAGCAAGACGTAGCCCAGCGCGTCGGCCGCCATGCCGGCGATAATGGCCTG
CTTCTCGCCGAAACGTTTGGTGGCGGGACCAGTGACGAAGGCTTGAGCGAGGGCGTGCAAGATTCCGAAT
ACCGCAAGCGACAGGCCGATCATCGTCGCGCTCCAGCGAAAGCGGTCCTCGCCGAAAATGACCCAGAGCG
CTGCCGGCACCTGTCCTACGAGTTGCATGATAAAGAAGACAGTCATAAGTGCGGCGACGATAGTCATGCC
CCGCGCCCACCGGAAGGAGCTGACTGGGTTGAAGGCTCTCAAGGGCATCGGTCGAGATCCCGGTGCCTAA
TGAGTGAGCTAACTTACATTAATTGCGTTGCGCTCACTGCCCGCTTTCCAGTCGGGAAACCTGTCGTGCC
AGCTGCATTAATGAATCGGCCAACGCGCGGGGAGAGGCGGTTTGCGTATTGGGCGCCAGGGTGGTTTTTC
TTTTCACCAGTGAGACGGGCAACAGCTGATTGCCCTTCACCGCCTGGCCCTGAGAGAGTTGCAGCAAGCG
GTCCACGCTGGTTTGCCCCAGCAGGCGAAAATCCTGTTTGATGGTGGTTAACGGCGGGATATAACATGAG
CTGTCTTCGGTATCGTCGTATCCCACTACCGAGATATCCGCACCAACGCGCAGCCCGGACTCGGTAATGG
CGCGCATTGCGCCCAGCGCCATCTGATCGTTGGCAACCAGCATCGCAGTGGGAACGATGCCCTCATTCAG
CATTTGCATGGTTTGTTGAAAACCGGACATGGCACTCCAGTCGCCTTCCCGTTCCGCTATCGGCTGAATT
TGATTGCGAGTGAGATATTTATGCCAGCCAGC
Features (pLannotate 1.2.2; 25 found; start..end, strand, type, name):
    595..672     -  promoter       lacI promoter: lacI
    680..959     -  CDS            TcR (fragment): tetracycline efflux protein; tet; confers resistance to tetracycline
    981..999     +  promoter       T7 promoter: promoter for bacteriophage T7 RNA polymerase
   1000..1024    +  protein_bind   lac operator: The lac repressor binds to the lac operator to inhibit transcription in E. coli. This inhibition can be relieved by adding lactose or isopropyl-β-D-thiogalactopyranoside (IPTG). lac repressor encoded by lacI
   1039..1061    +  RBS            RBS: efficient ribosome binding site from bacteriophage T7 gene 10 (Olins and Rangwala, 1989)
   1080..1096    +  CDS            capTEV™ (fragment): composite tag for in vivo biotinylation, TEV protease cleavage, and 6xHis tagging
   1107..1124    +  CDS            thrombin site: thrombin recognition and cleavage site
   1221..1513    +  CDS            SUMO (fragment): cleavable ubiquitin-like protein tag; S. cerevisiae SMT3 (truncated)
   1518..3077    +  CDS            YL770_MIMIV: Protein inferred from homology: Swiss-Prot protein existence level 3. From Acanthamoeba polyphaga mimivirus (APMV).
   3096..3133    +  CDS            SET1 (fragment): solubility-enhancement tag derived from T7 phage gene 10B
   3141..3188    +  terminator     T7 terminator: transcription terminator for bacteriophage T7 RNA polymerase
   3211..3315    -  CDS            TcR (fragment): tetracycline efflux protein; tet; confers resistance to tetracycline
   3373..3391    +  promoter       T7 promoter: promoter for bacteriophage T7 RNA polymerase
   3392..3416    +  protein_bind   lac operator: The lac repressor binds to the lac operator to inhibit transcription in E. coli. This inhibition can be relieved by adding lactose or isopropyl-β-D-thiogalactopyranoside (IPTG). lac repressor encoded by lacI
   3419..3475    +  CDS            YL770_MIMIV (fragment): Protein inferred from homology: Swiss-Prot protein existence level 3. From Acanthamoeba polyphaga mimivirus (APMV).
   3786..3833    +  terminator     T7 terminator: transcription terminator for bacteriophage T7 RNA polymerase
   3940..4044    +  promoter       AmpR promoter: bla
   4045..4905    +  CDS            AmpR: β-lactamase; bla; confers resistance to ampicillin, carbenicillin, and related antibiotics
   5076..5664    +  rep_origin     ori: high-copy-number ColE1/pMB1/pBR322/pUC origin of replication
   5850..5989    -  misc_feature   bom: basis of mobility region from pBR322
   6091..6282    -  CDS            rop: Rop protein, which maintains plasmids at low copy number; rop
   6299..6679    +  CDS            YPB1_ECOLX: Protein predicted: Swiss-Prot protein existence level 4. From Escherichia coli.
   6921..7545    -  CDS            TcR (fragment): tetracycline efflux protein; tet; confers resistance to tetracycline
   7560..7581    -  protein_bind   CAP binding site: CAP binding activates transcription in the presence of cAMP. E. coli catabolite activator protein
   7594..594     -  CDS            lacI (across the origin): lac repressor; lacI; The lac repressor binds to the lac operator to inhibit transcription in E. coli. This inhibition can be relieved by adding lactose or isopropyl-β-D-thiogalactopyranoside (IPTG).
