[The description below was written by a language model from this plasmid's Addgene catalogue record and pLannotate feature annotations shown in this document.]
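Description:
pDY1935 is a bacterial expression plasmid built on a pET-type backbone (recorded as pET2) for producing ApmFnuc, also called Fanzor2 or Isvmimi, a protein from Acanthamoeba polyphaga mimivirus. It replicates in E. coli from a ColE1/pMB1-family origin accompanied by the pBR322 bom region and the rop gene. The catalogue lists it as high copy, although rop normally moderates copy number. Selection is by ampicillin through the bla gene and its own promoter. Several tetracycline-resistance fragments appear in the annotation, but these are non-functional pBR322 remnants typical of pET backbones.

The main cassette places the roughly 1.56 kb mimivirus coding sequence (annotated as YL770_MIMIV) under a T7 promoter with an adjacent lac operator and the T7 gene 10 ribosome binding site, ending at a T7 terminator. A plasmid-borne lacI gene supplies repressor, so expression depends on T7 RNA polymerase in the host and is inducible with IPTG. According to the record, the insert carries an N-terminal 6xHis, thrombin site, Twin-Strep tag and SUMO fusion. The feature table detects the His-containing segment, the thrombin site and the yeast SMT3-derived SUMO module directly upstream of the gene, but does not call the Twin-Strep tag. These tags allow affinity purification, and the thrombin site and SUMO module allow the tags to be cleaved off.

A second T7 promoter/lac operator unit with its own T7 terminator lies downstream. It begins with a short match to the mimivirus locus, but its roughly 300 nt content is otherwise unannotated and the record does not state its function. The stated purpose is expression of SUMO-tagged ApmFnuc, from a study of RNA-guided DNA endonucleases in eukaryotes and their viruses.
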