Addgene plasmid #212315: pDY1935
Purpose: Express ApmFnuc protein with sumotag
Depositing lab: Omar Abudayyeh & Jonathan Gootenberg. Depositing organization: Massachusetts Institute of Technology. Publication: Programmable RNA-guided DNA endonucleases are widespread in eukaryotes and their viruses. Jiang K, Lim J, Sgrizzi S, Trinh M, Kayabolen A, Yutin N, Bao W, Kato K, Koonin EV, Gootenberg JS, Abudayyeh OO. Sci Adv. 2023 Sep 29;9(39):eadk0171. doi: 10.1126/sciadv.adk0171. Epub 2023 Sep 27. PubMed 37756409.
Backbone
  Vector backbone: pET2
  Vector type: Bacterial Expression
Growth in bacteria
  Bacterial resistance: Ampicillin, 100 μg/mL
  Growth temperature: 37°C
  Growth strain: NEB Stable
  Copy number: High Copy
Gene/Insert
  Gene/Insert name: Isvmimi (alt names: Fanzor2; ApmFnuc)
  Species: Acanthamoeba polyphaga mimivirus
  Tag / fusion protein: 6xHis-thrombin site-TwinStrepTag-SUMO (N terminal on insert)
  Cloning method: Gibson Cloning
Terms and licenses: Academic/Nonprofit Terms; Industry Terms: Not Available to Industry
How to cite: pDY1935 was a gift from Omar Abudayyeh & Jonathan Gootenberg (Addgene plasmid # 212315 ; http://n2t.net/addgene:212315 ; RRID:Addgene_212315)
